>Addgene plasmid #161607 | pD-MSP1D1 | addgene full sequence | sequence record 317653 | Addgene NGS Result
CCCACGCCGAAACAAGCGCTCATGAGCCCGAAGTGGCGAGCCCGATCTTCCCCATCGGTGATGTCGGCGA
TATAGGCGCCAGCAACCGCACCTGTGGCGCCGGTGATGCCGGCCACGATGCGTCCGGCGTAGAGGATCGA
GATCTCGATCCCGCGAAATTAATACGACTCACTATAGGGGAATTGTGAGCGGATAACAATTCCCCTCTAG
AAATAATTTTGTTTAACTTTAAGAAGGAGATATACCATGGGTCATCATCATCATCATCATCACGATTATG
ATATTCCTACTACTGAGAATTTGTATTTTCAGGGTTCTACCTTCAGTAAACTTCGCGAACAACTGGGCCC
CGTGACGCAGGAATTCTTCGACAACCTGGAAAAAGAAACCGAGGGACTGCGTCAGGAAATGTCCAAAGAT
CTAGAAGAGGTGAAGGCCAAGGTTCAGCCATATCTCGATGACTTTCAGAAAAAATTCCAGGAAGAGATGG
AATTATATCGTCAAAAGGTGGAACCGCTGCGTGCGGAACTGCAAGAGGGAGCAAGACAAAAACTCCATGA
GCTCCAAGAGAAGCTCAGCCCATTAGGCGAAGAAATGCGCGATCGCGCCCGTGCACATGTTGATGCACTC
CGGACTCATTTGGCGCCGTATTCGGATGAACTTCGCCAGCGTTTGGCCGCACGTCTCGAGGCGCTGAAAG
AAAACGGGGGTGCCCGCTTGGCTGAGTACCACGCGAAAGCGACAGAACACCTGAGCACCTTGAGCGAAAA
AGCGAAACCGGCGCTGGAAGATCTACGCCAGGGCTTATTGCCTGTTCTTGAGAGCTTTAAAGTCAGTTTT
CTGTCAGCTCTGGAAGAATATACTAAAAAGCTGAATACCCAGTAAGCTTGCGGCCGCACTCGAGCACCAC
CACCACCACCACTGAGATCCGGCTGCTAACAAAGCCCGAAAGGAAGCTGAGTTGGCTGCTGCCACCGCTG
AGCAATAACTAGCATAACCCCTTGGGGCCTCTAAACGGGTCTTGAGGGGTTTTTTGCTGAAAGGAGGAAC
TATATCCGGATTGGCGAATGGG
[124 nt withheld, positions 1073-1196]
C
[91 nt withheld, positions 1198-1288]
A
[49 nt withheld, positions 1290-1338]
CCTTTGACGTTGGAGTCCACGTTCTTT
[37 nt withheld, positions 1366-1402]
ACCCTATCTCGGTCTATTCTTTTGATTTATAAGGGATTTTGCCGATTTCGGCCTATTGGTTAAAAAATGA
GCTGATTTAACAAAAATTTAACGCGAATTTTAACAAAATATTAACGCTTACAATTTAGGTGGCACTTTTC
GGGGAAATGTGCGCGGAACCCCTATTTGTTTATTTTTCTAAATACATTCAAATATGTATCCGCTCATGAA
TTAATTCTTAGAAAAACTCATCGAGCATCAAATGAAACTGCAATTTATTCATATCAGGATTATCAATACC
ATATTTTTGAAAAAGCCGTTTCTGTAATGAAGGAGAAAACTCACCGAGGCAGTTCCATAGGATGGCAAGA
TCCTGGTATCGGTCTGCGATTCCGACTCGTCCAACATCAATACAACCTATTAATTTCCCCTCGTCAAAAA
TAAGGTTATCAAGTGAGAAATCACCATGAGTGACGACTGAATCCGGTGAGAATGGCAAAAGTTTATGCAT
TTCTTTCCAGACTTGTTCAACAGGCCAGCCATTACGCTCGTCATCAAAATCACTCGCATCAACCAAACCG
TTATTCATTCGTGATTGCGCCTGAGCGAGACGAAATACGCGATCGCTGTTAAAAGGACAATTACAAACAG
GAATCGAATGCAACCGGCGCAGGAACACTGCCAGCGCATCAACAATATTTTCACCTGAATCAGGATATTC
TTCTAATACCTGGAATGCTGTTTTCCCGGGGATCGCAGTGGTGAGTAACCATGCATCATCAGGAGTACGG
ATAAAATGCTTGATGGTCGGAAGAGGCATAAATTCCGTCAGCCAGTTTAGTCTGACCATCTCATCTGTAA
CATCATTGGCAACGCTACCTTTGCCATGTTTCAGAAACAACTCTGGCGCATCGGGCTTCCCATACAATCG
ATAGATTGTCGCACCTGATTGCCCGACATTATCGCGAGCCCATTTATACCCATATAAATCAGCATCCATG
TTGGAATTTAATCGCGGCCTAGAGCAAGACGTTTCCCGTTGAATATGGCTCATAACACCCCTTGTATTAC
TGTTTATGTAAGCAGACAGTTTTATTGTTCATGACCAAAATCCCTTAACGTGAGTTTTCGTTCCACTGAG
CGTCAGACCCCGTAGAAAAGATCAAAGGATCTTCTTGAAATCCTTTTTTTCTGCGCGTAATCTGCTGCTT
GCAAACAAAAAAACCACCGCTACCAGCGGTGGTTTGTTTGCCGGATCAAGAGCTACCAACTCTTTTTCCG
AAGGTAACTGGCTTCAGCAGAGCGCAGATACCAAATACTGTCCTTCTAGTGTAGCCGTAGTTAGGCCACC
ACTTCAAGAACTCTGTAGCACCGCCTACATACCTCGCTCTGCTAATCCTGTTACCAGTGGCTGCTGCCAG
TGGCGATAAGTCGTGTCTTACCGGGTTGGACTCAAGACGATAGTTACCGGATAAGGCGCAGCGGTCGGGC
TGAACGGGGGGTTCGTGCACACAGCCCAGCTTGGAGCGAACGACCTACACCGAACTGAGATACCTACAGC
GTGAGCTATGAGAAAGCGCCACGCTTCCCGAAGGGAGAAAGGCGGACAGGTATCCGGTAAGCGGCAGGGT
CGGAACAGGAGAGCGCACGAGGGAGCTTCCAGGGGGAAACGCCTGGTATCTTTATAGTCCTGTCGGGTTT
CGCCACCTCTGACTTGAGCGTCGATTTTTGTGATGCTCGTCAGGGGGGCGGAGCCTATGGAAAAACGCCA
GCAACGCGGCCTTTTTACGGTTCCTGGCCTTTTGCTGGCCTTTTGCTCACATGTTCTTTCCTGCGTTATC
CCCTGATTCTGTGGATAACCGTATTACCGCCTTTGAGTGAGCTGATACCGCTCGCCGCAGCCGAACGACC
GAGCGCAGCGAGTCAGTGAGCGAGGAAGCGGAAGAGCGCCTGATGCGGTATTTTCTCCTTACGCATCTGT
GCGGTATTTCACACCGCAATGGTGCACTCTCAGTACAATCTGCTCTGATGCCGCATAGTTAAGCCAGTAT
ACACTCCGCTATCGCTACGTGACTGGGTCATGGCTGCGCCCCGACACCCGCCAACACCCGCTGACGCGCC
CTGACGGGCTTGTCTGCTCCCGGCATCCGCTTACAGACAAGCTGTGACCGTCTCCGGGAGCTGCATGTGT
CAGAGGTTTTCACCGTCATCACCGAAACGCGCGAGGCAGCTGCGGTAAAGCTCATCAGCGTGGTCGTGAA
GCGATTCACAGATGTCTGCCTGTTCATCCGCGTCCAGCTCGTTGAGTTTCTCCAGAAGCGTTAATGTCTG
GCTTCTGATAAAGCGGGCCATGTTAAGGGCGGTTTTTTCCTGTTTGGTCACTGATGCCTCCGTGTAAGGG
GGATTTCTGTTCATGGGGGTAATGATACCGATGAAACGAGAGAGGATGCTCACGATACGGGTTACTGATG
ATGAACATGCCCGGTTACTGGAACGTTGTGAGGGTAAACAACTGGCGGTATGGATGCGGCGGGACCAGAG
AAAAATCACTCAGGGTCAATGCCAGCGCTTCGTTAATACAGATGTAGGTGTTCCACAGGGTAGCCAGCAG
CATCCTGCGATGCAGATCCGGAACATAATGGTGCAGGGCGCTGACTTCCGCGTTTCCAGACTTTACGAAA
CACGGAAACCGAAGACCATTCATGTTGTTGCTCAGGTCGCAGACGTTTTGCAGCAGCAGTCGCTTCACGT
TCGCTCGCGTATCGGTGATTCATTCTGCTAACCAGTAAGGCAACCCCGCCAGCCTAGCCGGGTCCTCAAC
GACAGGAGCACGATCATGCGCACCCGTGGGGCCGCCATGCCGGCGATAATGGCCTGCTTCTCGCCGAAAC
GTTTGGTGGCGGGACCAGTGACGAAGGCTTGAGCGAGGGCGTGCAAGATTCCGAATACCGCAAGCGACAG
GCCGATCATCGTCGCGCTCCAGCGAAAGCGGTCCTCGCCGAAAATGACCCAGAGCGCTGCCGGCACCTGT
CCTACGAGTTGCATGATAAAGAAGACAGTCATAAGTGCGGCGACGATAGTCATGCCCCGCGCCCACCGGA
AGGAGCTGACTGGGTTGAAGGCTCTCAAGGGCATCGGTCGAGATCCCGGTGCCTAATGAGTGAGCTAACT
TACATTAATTGCGTTGCGCTCACTGCCCGCTTTCCAGTCGGGAAACCTGTCGTGCCAGCTGCATTAATGA
ATCGGCCAACGCGCGGGGAGAGGCGGTTTGCGTATTGGGCGCCAGGGTGGTTTTTCTTTTCACCAGTGAG
ACGGGCAACAGCTGATTGCCCTTCACCGCCTGGCCCTGAGAGAGTTGCAGCAAGCGGTCCACGCTGGTTT
GCCCCAGCAGGCGAAAATCCTGTTTGATGGTGGTTAACGGCGGGATATAACATGAGCTGTCTTCGGTATC
GTCGTATCCCACTACCGAGATATCCGCACCAACGCGCAGCCCGGACTCGGTAATGGCGCGCATTGCGCCC
AGCGCCATCTGATCGTTGGCAACCAGCATCGCAGTGGGAACGATGCCCTCATTCAGCATTTGCATGGTTT
GTTGAAAACCGGACATGGCACTCCAGTCGCCTTCCCGTTCCGCTATCGGCTGAATTTGATTGCGAGTGAG
ATATTTATGCCAGCCAGCCAGACGCAGACGCGCCGAGACAGAACTTAATGGGCCCGCTAACAGCGCGATT
TGCTGGTGACCCAATGCGACCAGATGCTCCACGCCCAGTCGCGTACCGTCTTCATGGGAGAAAATAATAC
TGTTGATGGGTGTCTGGTCAGAGACATCAAGAAATAACGCCGGAACATTAGTGCAGGCAGCTTCCACAGC
AATGGCATCCTGGTCATCCAGCGGATAGTTAATGATCAGCCCACTGACGCGTTGCGCGAGAAGATTGTGC
ACCGCCGCTTTACAGGCTTCGACGCCGCTTCGTTCTACCATCGACACCACCACGCTGGCACCCAGTTGAT
CGGCGCGAGATTTAATCGCCGCGACAATTTGCGACGGCGCGTGCAGGGCCAGACTGGAGGTGGCAACGCC
AATCAGCAACGACTGTTTGCCCGCCAGTTGTTGTGCCACGCGGTTGGGAATGTAATTCAGCTCCGCCATC
GCCGCTTCCACTTTTTCCCGCGTTTTCGCAGAAACGTGGCTGGCCTGGTTCACCACGCGGGAAACGGTCT
GATAAGAGACACCGGCATACTCTGCGACATCGTATAACGTTACTGGTTTCACATTCACCACCCTGAATTG
ACTCTCTTCCGGGCGCTATCATGCCATACCGCGAAAGGTTTTGCGCCATTCGATGGTGTCCGGGATCTCG
ACGCTCTCCCTTATGCGACTCCTGCATTAGGAAGCAGCCCAGTAGTAGGTTGAGGCCGTTGAGCACCGCC
GCCGCAAGGAATGGTGCATGCAAGGAGATGGCGCCCAACAGTCCCCCGGCCACGGGGCCTGCCACCATA
Features (pLannotate 1.2.2; 20 found; start..end, strand, type, name):
    160..178     +  promoter       T7 promoter: promoter for bacteriophage T7 RNA polymerase
    179..203     +  protein_bind   lac operator: The lac repressor binds to the lac operator to inhibit transcription in E. coli. This inhibition can be relieved by adding lactose or isopropyl-β-D-thiogalactopyranoside (IPTG). lac repressor encoded by lacI
    218..240     +  RBS            RBS: efficient ribosome binding site from bacteriophage T7 gene 10 (Olins and Rangwala, 1989)
    253..270     +  CDS            capTEV™ (fragment): composite tag for in vivo biotinylation, TEV protease cleavage, and 6xHis tagging
    316..882     +  CDS            APOA1 (fragment): APOA1_GORGO - Experimental evidence at protein level: Swiss-Prot protein existence level 1. Participates in the reverse transport of cholesterol from tissues to the liver for excretion by promoting cholesterol efflux from tissues and by acting as a cofactor for the lecithin cholesterol acyltransferase (LCAT). As part of the SPAP complex, activates spermatozoa motility (By similarity). From Gorilla gorilla gorilla (Western lowland gorilla).
    905..922     +  CDS            9xHis (fragment): 9xHis affinity tag
    932..981     +  CDS            SET1 (fragment): solubility-enhancement tag derived from T7 phage gene 10B
    989..1036    +  terminator     T7 terminator: transcription terminator for bacteriophage T7 RNA polymerase
   1073..1501    +  rep_origin     f1 ori (sequence partly withheld): f1 bacteriophage origin of replication; arrow indicates direction of (+) strand synthesis
   1554..1611    +  promoter       AmpR promoter (fragment): bla
   1620..2435    -  CDS            KanR: aminoglycoside phosphotransferase; aph(3')-Ia; confers resistance to kanamycin in bacteria or G418 (Geneticin®) in eukaryotes
   2557..3145    +  rep_origin     ori: high-copy-number ColE1/pMB1/pBR322/pUC origin of replication
   3331..3470    -  misc_feature   bom: basis of mobility region from pBR322
   3572..3763    -  CDS            rop: Rop protein, which maintains plasmids at low copy number; rop
   3780..4160    +  CDS            YPB1_ECOLX: Protein predicted: Swiss-Prot protein existence level 4. From Escherichia coli.
   4232..4523    -  CDS            TcR (fragment): tetracycline efflux protein; tet; confers resistance to tetracycline
   4538..4559    -  protein_bind   CAP binding site: CAP binding activates transcription in the presence of cAMP. E. coli catabolite activator protein
   4572..5654    -  CDS            lacI: lac repressor; lacI; The lac repressor binds to the lac operator to inhibit transcription in E. coli. This inhibition can be relieved by adding lactose or isopropyl-β-D-thiogalactopyranoside (IPTG).
   5655..5732    -  promoter       lacI promoter: lacI
   5740..138     -  CDS            TcR (fragment) (across the origin): tetracycline efflux protein; tet; confers resistance to tetracycline
