[The description below was written by a language model from this plasmid's Addgene catalogue record and pLannotate feature annotations shown in this document.]
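Description:
pD-MSP1D1 is a bacterial expression plasmid built on the Novagen pET-28a backbone for producing a "dark" variant of the membrane scaffold protein MSP1D1, the apolipoprotein A-I–derived belt protein used to assemble Nanodiscs. The sequenced plasmid is 5,881 nt and carries the usual pET maintenance elements: a ColE1/pBR322-type origin with the adjacent bom and rop regions, an f1 phage origin, and an aminoglycoside phosphotransferase gene giving kanamycin selection. The catalogue lists it as high copy, although a rop gene, normally associated with reduced copy number, is annotated. Short tetracycline-resistance fragments in the feature table appear to be backbone remnants rather than functional markers.

The roughly 640 bp insert is a synthetic gene cloned between the NcoI and HindIII sites, both retained. It sits downstream of a T7 promoter, lac operator and T7 gene 10 ribosome binding site, and is followed by the T7 terminator. The plasmid also encodes lacI, so expression is repressed until induced with IPTG, and it requires a host supplying T7 RNA polymerase such as a DE3 lysogen. The protein carries an N-terminal 7-His tag for affinity purification. The annotation software flags this region as a fragment of a composite His/TEV tag, but the record itself does not state that a protease site is present. A His-tag fragment annotated after the APOA1-like coding region is probably the vector's downstream tag sequence; whether it is translated is not stated.

In D-MSP1D1 every tryptophan of MSP1D1 is replaced by phenylalanine. This should remove the scaffold's intrinsic tryptophan fluorescence, consistent with the "dark" name, so that Nanodiscs made with it would add little background when the fluorescence of an embedded membrane protein is studied.
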