Addgene plasmid #161607: pD-MSP1D1
Purpose: Bacterial expression of mutated membrane scaffold protein ("dark" MSP1D1) for Nanodisc formation
Depositing lab: Stephen Sligar. Depositing organization: University of Illinois at Urbana-Champaign. Publication: Dark, Ultra-Dark and Ultra-Bright Nanodiscs for membrane protein investigations. McLean MA, Denisov IG, Grinkova YV, Sligar SG. Anal Biochem. 2020 Oct 15;607:113860. doi: 10.1016/j.ab.2020.113860. Epub 2020 Aug 1. PubMed 32750355.
Backbone
  Vector backbone: pET 28a
  Backbone manufacturer: Novagen
  Backbone size w/o insert (bp): 5300
  Vector type: Bacterial Expression
Growth in bacteria
  Bacterial resistance: Kanamycin, 50 μg/mL
  Growth temperature: 37°C
  Growth strain: DH5alpha
  Growth instructions: for protein expression use strain with internal source of T7 polymerase e.g. BL21(DE3)
  Copy number: High Copy
Gene/Insert
  Gene/Insert name: D-MSP1D1 (alt names: membrane scaffold protein; APOA1; PDB: 1AV1)
  Species: synthetic gene
  Insert size (bp): 640
  Mutation: mutant of MSP1D1; all tryptophans were replaced by phenylalanines
  Promoter: T7
  Tag / fusion protein: 7-His tag (N terminal on insert)
  Cloning method: Restriction Enzyme; 5′ cloning site Nco 1 (not destroyed); 3′ cloning site Hind III (not destroyed)
  Sequencing primers: 5′ T7; 3′ T7 term
Terms and licenses: Academic/Nonprofit Terms; Industry Terms: Not Available to Industry
How to cite: pD-MSP1D1 was a gift from Stephen Sligar (Addgene plasmid # 161607 ; http://n2t.net/addgene:161607 ; RRID:Addgene_161607)
