>Addgene plasmid #161607 | pD-MSP1D1 | depositor partial sequence | sequence record 313255 | sequencing result with T7 primer
TTTGGGGAAATTCCCTCTAGAATAATTTTGTTTAACTTTAAGAAGGAGATATACCATGGGTCATCATCAT
CATCATCATCACGATTATGATATTCCTACTACTGAGAATTTGTATTTTCAGGGTTCTACCTTCAGTAAAC
TTCGCGAACAACTGGGCCCCGTGACGCAGGAATTCTTCGACAACCTGGAAAAAGAAACCGAGGGACTGCG
TCAGGAAATGTCCAAAGATCTAGAAGAGGTGAAGGCCAAGGTTCAGCCATATCTCGATGACTTTCAGAAA
AAATTCCAGGAAGAGATGGAATTATATCGTCAAAAGGTGGAACCGCTGCGTGCGGAACTGCAAGAGGGAG
CAAGACAAAAACTCCATGAGCTCCAAGAGAAGCTCAGCCCATTAGGCGAAGAAATGCGCGATCGCGCCCG
TGCACATGTTGATGCACTCCGGACTCATTTGGCGCCGTATTCGGATGAACTTCGCCAGCGTTTGGCCGCA
CGTCTCGAGGCGCTGAAAGAAAACGGGGGTGCCCGCTTGGCTGAGTACCACGCGAAAGCGACAGAACACC
TGAGCACCTTGAGCGAAAAAGCGAAACCGGCGCTGGAAGATCTACGCCAGGGCTTATTGCCTGTTCTTGA
GAGCTTTAAAGTCAGTTTTCTGTCAGCTCTGGAAGAATATACTAAAAAGCTGAATACCCAGTAAGCTTGC
GGCCGCACTCGAGCACCACCACCACCACCACTGAGATCCGGCTGCTAACAAAGCCCGAAAGGAAGCTGAG
TTGGCTGCTGCCACCGCTGAGCAATAACTAGCATAACCCCTTGGGGCCTCTAAACGGGTCTTGAGGGGTT
TTTTGCTGAAAGGAGGAACTATATCCGGATTGGCGAATGGG
[124 nt withheld, positions 882-1005]
C
[83 nt withheld, positions 1007-1089]
CTTGATTA
[49 nt withheld, positions 1098-1146]
CCTTTGACGTTGGAA
